Addgene plasmid #206918: pMSCV-FLAG-puro-mOct4 T228A
Purpose: Expression of mOct4 T228A mutation
Depositing lab: Hyonchol Jang. Depositing organization: National Cancer Center (KR).
Backbone
  Vector backbone: pMSCV
  Vector type: Mammalian Expression
Growth in bacteria
  Bacterial resistance: Ampicillin, 100 μg/mL
  Growth temperature: 37°C
  Growth strain: NEB Stable
  Copy number: High Copy
Gene/Insert
  Gene/Insert name: Oct4
  Species: M. musculus (mouse)
  Mutation: T228A
  Entrez Gene: Pou5f1 (a.k.a. NF-A3, Oct-3, Oct-3/4, Oct-4, Oct3, Oct3/4, Oct4, Otf-3, Otf-4, Otf3, Otf3-rs7, Otf3g, Otf4)
  Tag / fusion protein: FLAG (N terminal on backbone)
  Cloning method: Restriction Enzyme; 5′ cloning site unknown (unknown if destroyed)
Terms and licenses: Academic/Nonprofit Terms; Industry Terms: Not Available to Industry
How to cite: pMSCV-FLAG-puro-mOct4 T228A was a gift from Hyonchol Jang (Addgene plasmid # 206918 ; http://n2t.net/addgene:206918 ; RRID:Addgene_206918)
