[The description below was written by a language model from this plasmid's Addgene catalogue record and pLannotate feature annotations shown in this document.]
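Description:
pMSCV-FLAG-puro-mOct4 T228A is a gammaretroviral (murine stem cell virus, MSCV) expression plasmid of about 7.4 kb for expressing a point mutant of mouse Oct4 (Pou5f1) in mammalian cells. The catalogue lists it simply as a mammalian expression vector, but the annotated sequence shows the complete retroviral transfer architecture. 5' and 3' long terminal repeats from murine embryonic stem cell virus flank the cassette, followed downstream of the 5' LTR by the MESV Ψ packaging signal and a truncated, start-codon-less MMLV gag segment that enhances packaging. No viral structural genes are intact, so producing virus would require packaging functions supplied in trans. In bacteria the plasmid is maintained through a high-copy ColE1/pUC-type origin and selected with ampicillin via β-lactamase. The remaining lac, rop, bom, TcR and env fragments are non-functional backbone remnants.

The payload is the mouse Pou5f1 coding sequence carrying a threonine-to-alanine substitution at residue 228, fused at its N terminus to a backbone-encoded FLAG epitope. The annotation detects only a short fragment matching 3xFLAG, consistent with a single FLAG tag rather than the triple version. No internal promoter lies upstream of this fusion, so it is presumably transcribed from the 5' LTR. Downstream, a mouse PGK promoter independently drives puromycin N-acetyltransferase, allowing selection of transfected or transduced cells with puromycin.

Oct4 is an octamer-binding transcription factor central to early embryogenesis and embryonic stem cell pluripotency. Replacing a threonine with alanine is a common way to block modification at that residue, such as phosphorylation, but the record states only that the plasmid serves to express the T228A mutant. The FLAG tag permits detection or immunoprecipitation of the exogenous protein.
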