Features (pLannotate 1.2.2; 20 found; start..end, strand, type, name):
    579..920     +  misc_feature   MESV Ψ: packaging signal of murine embryonic stem cell virus
    987..1403    +  CDS            gag (truncated): truncated Moloney murine leukemia virus (MMLV) gag gene lacking the start codon
   1425..1453    +  CDS            3xFLAG (fragment): three tandem FLAG® epitope tags
   1458..2513    +  CDS            Pou5f1: PO5F1_MOUSE - Also known as Oct-3, Oct-4, Otf-3, Otf3. Experimental evidence at protein level: Swiss-Prot protein existence level 1. Transcription factor that binds to the octamer motif (5'- ATTTGCAT-3') (PubMed:1972777, PubMed:1690859, PubMed:1967980, PubMed:17525163, PubMed:23376973). Forms a trimeric complex with SOX2 or SOX15 on DNA and controls the expression of a number of genes involved in embryonic development such as YES1, FGF4, UTF1 and ZFP206 (PubMed:15863505, PubMed:17097055, PubMed:17496161, PubMed:19740739). Critical for early embryogenesis and for embryonic stem cell pluripotenc
   2527..3026    +  promoter       PGK promoter: mouse phosphoglycerate kinase 1 promoter
   3047..3646    +  CDS            PuroR: puromycin N-acetyltransferase; pac from Streptomyces alboniger; confers resistance to puromycin
   3746..4260    +  LTR            3' LTR: 3' long terminal repeat from murine embryonic stem cell virus
   4422..4438    -  protein_bind   lac operator: The lac repressor binds to the lac operator to inhibit transcription in E. coli. This inhibition can be relieved by adding lactose or isopropyl-β-D-thiogalactopyranoside (IPTG). lac repressor encoded by lacI
   4446..4476    -  promoter       lac promoter: promoter for the E. coli lac operon
   4491..4512    -  protein_bind   CAP binding site: CAP binding activates transcription in the presence of cAMP. E. coli catabolite activator protein
   4525..4617    -  CDS            lacI (fragment): lac repressor; lacI; The lac repressor binds to the lac operator to inhibit transcription in E. coli. This inhibition can be relieved by adding lactose or isopropyl-β-D-thiogalactopyranoside (IPTG).
   4800..5388    -  rep_origin     ori: high-copy-number ColE1/pMB1/pBR322/pUC origin of replication
   5559..6419    -  CDS            AmpR: β-lactamase; bla; confers resistance to ampicillin, carbenicillin, and related antibiotics
   6420..6524    -  promoter       AmpR promoter: bla
   6619..6654    +  CDS            rop (fragment): Rop protein, which maintains plasmids at low copy number; rop
   6756..6855    +  misc_feature   bom (fragment): basis of mobility region from pBR322
   6861..7010    -  CDS            lacZα (fragment): LacZα fragment of β-galactosidase; lacZ fragment
   7010..7211    -  CDS            TcR (fragment): tetracycline efflux protein; tet; confers resistance to tetracycline
   7212..7310    +  CDS            env (fragment): murine leukemia virus gPr80 envelope polyprotein precursor; env; proteolytically cleaved into gp70SU and p15TM subunits
   7352..515     +  LTR            5' LTR (across the origin): 5' long terminal repeat from murine embryonic stem cell virus
>Addgene plasmid #206918 | pMSCV-FLAG-puro-mOct4 T228A | addgene full sequence | sequence record 410093 | Addgene NGS Result
TGAAAGACCCCACCTGTAGGTTTGGCAAGCTAGCTTAAGTAACGCCATTTTGCAAGGCATGGAAAATACA
TAACTGAGAATAGAGAAGTTCAGATCAAGGTTAGGAACAGAGAGACAGCAGAATATGGGCCAAACAGGAT
ATCTGTGGTAAGCAGTTCCTGCCCCGGCTCAGGGCCAAGAACAGATGGTCCCCAGATGCGGTCCCGCCCT
CAGCAGTTTCTAGAGAACCATCAGATGTTTCCAGGGTGCCCCAAGGACCTGAAATGACCCTGTGCCTTAT
TTGAACTAACCAATCAGTTCGCTTCTCGCTTCTGTTCGCGCGCTTCTGCTCCCCGAGCTCAATAAAAGAG
CCCACAACCCCTCACTCGGCGCGCCAGTCCTCCGATAGACTGCGTCGCCCGGGTACCCGTATTCCCAATA
AAGCCTCTTGCTGTTTGCATCCGAATCGTGGACTCGCTGATCCTTGGGAGGGTCTCCTCAGATTGATTGA
CTGCCCACCTCGGGGGTCTTTCATTTGGAGGTTCCACCGAGATTTGGAGACCCCTGCCCAGGGACCACCG
ACCCCCCCGCCGGGAGGTAAGCTGGCCAGCGGTCGTTTCGTGTCTGTCTCTGTCTTTGTGCGTGTTTGTG
CCGGCATCTAATGTTTGCGCCTGCGTCTGTACTAGTTAGCTAACTAGCTCTGTATCTGGCGGACCCGTGG
TGGAACTGACGAGTTCTGAACACCCGGCCGCAACCCTGGGAGACGTCCCAGGGACTTTGGGGGCCGTTTT
TGTGGCCCGACCTGAGGAAGGGAGTCGATGTGGAATCCGACCCCGTCAGGATATGTGGTTCTGGTAGGAG
ACGAGAACCTAAAACAGTTCCCGCCTCCGTCTGAATTTTTGCTTTCGGTTTGGAACCGAAGCCGCGCGTC
TTGTCTGCTGCAGCGCTGCAGCATCGTTCTGTGTTGTCTCTGTCTGACTGTGTTTCTGTATTTGTCTGAA
AATTAGGGCCAGACTGTTACCACTCCCTTAAGTTTGACCTTAGGTCACTGGAAAGATGTCGAGCGGATCG
CTCACAACCAGTCGGTAGATGTCAAGAAGAGACGTTGGGTTACCTTCTGCTCTGCAGAATGGCCAACCTT
TAACGTCGGATGGCCGCGAGACGGCACCTTTAACCGAGACCTCATCACCCAGGTTAAGATCAAGGTCTTT
TCACCTGGCCCGCATGGACACCCAGACCAGGTCCCCTACATCGTGACCTGGGAAGCCTTGGCTTTTGACC
CCCCTCCCTGGGTCAAGCCCTTTGTACACCCTAAGCCTCCGCCTCCTCTTCCTCCATCCGCCCCGTCTCT
CCCCCTTGAACCTCCTCGTTCGACCCCGCCTCGATCCTCCCTTTATCCAGCCCTCACTCCTTCTCTAGGC
GCCGGAATTAGATCTGCCACCATGGATTACAAGGATGACGACGATAAGCTCGAGACCATGGCTGGACACC
TGGCTTCAGACTTCGCCTTCTCACCCCCACCAGGTGGGGGTGATGGGTCAGCAGGGCTGGAGCCGGGCTG
GGTGGATCCTCGAACCTGGCTAAGCTTCCAAGGGCCTCCAGGTGGGCCTGGAATCGGACCAGGCTCAGAG
GTATTGGGGATCTCCCCATGTCCGCCCGCATACGAGTTCTGCGGAGGGATGGCATACTGTGGACCTCAGG
TTGGACTGGGCCTAGTCCCCCAAGTTGGCGTGGAGACTTTGCAGCCTGAGGGCCAGGCAGGAGCACGAGT
GGAAAGCAACTCAGAGGGAACCTCCTCTGAGCCCTGTGCCGACCGCCCCAATGCCGTGAAGTTGGAGAAG
GTGGAACCAACTCCCGAGGAGTCCCAGGACATGAAAGCCCTGCAGAAGGAGCTAGAACAGTTTGCCAAGC
TGCTGAAGCAGAAGAGGATCACCTTGGGGTACACCCAGGCCGACGTGGGGCTCACCCTGGGCGTTCTCTT
TGGAAAGGTGTTCAGCCAGACCACCATCTGTCGCTTCGAGGCCTTGCAGCTCAGCCTTAAGAACATGTGT
AAGCTGCGGCCCCTGCTGGAGAAGTGGGTGGAGGAAGCCGACAACAATGAGAACCTTCAGGAGATATGCA
AATCGGAGACCCTGGTGCAGGCCCGGAAGAGAAAGCGAGCTAGCATTGAGAACCGTGTGAGGTGGAGTCT
GGAGACCATGTTTCTGAAGTGCCCGAAGCCCTCCCTACAGCAGATCACTCACATCGCCAATCAGCTTGGG
CTAGAGAAGGATGTGGTTCGAGTATGGTTCTGTAACCGGCGCCAGAAGGGCAAAAGATCAAGTATTGAGT
ATTCCCAACGAGAAGAGTATGAGGCTACAGGGACACCTTTCCCAGGGGGGGCTGTATCCTTTCCTCTGCC
CCCAGGTCCCCACTTTGGCACCCCAGGCTATGGAAGCCCCCACTTCACCACACTCTACTCAGTCCCTTTT
CCTGAGGGCGAGGCCTTTCCCTCTGTTCCCGTCACTGCTCTGGGCTCTCCCATGCATTCAAACTGAGAAT
TCTACCGGGTAGGGGAGGCGCTTTTCCCAAGGCAGTCTGGAGCATGCGCTTTAGCAGCCCCGCTGGGCAC
TTGGCGCTACACAAGTGGCCTCTGGCCTCGCACACATTCCACATCCACCGGTAGGCGCCAACCGGCTCCG
TTCTTTGGTGGCCCCTTCGCGCCACCTTCTACTCCTCCCCTAGTCAGGAAGTTCCCCCCCGCCCCGCAGC
TCGCGTCGTGCAGGACGTGACAAATGGAAGTAGCACGTCTCACTAGTCTCGTGCAGATGGACAGCACCGC
TGAGCAATGGAAGCGGGTAGGCCTTTGGGGCAGCGGCCAATAGCAGCTTTGCTCCTTCGCTTTCTGGGCT
CAGAGGCTGGGAAGGGGTGGGTCCGGGGGCGGGCTCAGGGGCGGGCTCAGGGGCGGGGCGGGCGCCCGAA
GGTCCTCCGGAGGCCCGGCATTCTGCACGCTTCAAAAGCGCACGTCTGCCGCGCTGTTCTCCTCTTCCTC
ATCTCCGGGCCTTTCGACCTGCAGCCCAAGCTTACCATGACCGAGTACAAGCCCACGGTGCGCCTCGCCA
CCCGCGACGACGTCCCCAGGGCCGTACGCACCCTCGCCGCCGCGTTCGCCGACTACCCCGCCACGCGCCA
CACCGTCGATCCGGACCGCCACATCGAGCGGGTCACCGAGCTGCAAGAACTCTTCCTCACGCGCGTCGGG
CTCGACATCGGCAAGGTGTGGGTCGCGGACGACGGCGCCGCGGTGGCGGTCTGGACCACGCCGGAGAGCG
TCGAAGCGGGGGCGGTGTTCGCCGAGATCGGCCCGCGCATGGCCGAGTTGAGCGGTTCCCGGCTGGCCGC
GCAGCAACAGATGGAAGGCCTCCTGGCGCCGCACCGGCCCAAGGAGCCCGCGTGGTTCCTGGCCACCGTC
GGCGTCTCGCCCGACCACCAGGGCAAGGGTCTGGGCAGCGCCGTCGTGCTCCCCGGAGTGGAGGCGGCCG
AGCGCGCCGGGGTGCCCGCCTTCCTGGAGACCTCCGCGCCCCGCAACCTCCCCTTCTACGAGCGGCTCGG
CTTCACCGTCACCGCCGACGTCGAGGTGCCCGAAGGACCGCGCACCTGGTGCATGACCCGCAAGCCCGGT
GCCTGACGCCCGCCCCACGACCCGCAGCGCCCGACCGAAAGGAGCGCACGACCCCATGCATCGATAAAAT
AAAAGATTTTATTTAGTCTCCAGAAAAAGGGGGGAATGAAAGACCCCACCTGTAGGTTTGGCAAGCTAGC
TTAAGTAACGCCATTTTGCAAGGCATGGAAAATACATAACTGAGAATAGAGAAGTTCAGATCAAGGTTAG
GAACAGAGAGACAGCAGAATATGGGCCAAACAGGATATCTGTGGTAAGCAGTTCCTGCCCCGGCTCAGGG
CCAAGAACAGATGGTCCCCAGATGCGGTCCCGCCCTCAGCAGTTTCTAGAGAACCATCAGATGTTTCCAG
GGTGCCCCAAGGACCTGAAATGACCCTGTGCCTTATTTGAACTAACCAATCAGTTCGCTTCTCGCTTCTG
TTCGCGCGCTTCTGCTCCCCGAGCTCAATAAAAGAGCCCACAACCCCTCACTCGGCGCGCCAGTCCTCCG
ATAGACTGCGTCGCCCGGGTACCCGTGTATCCAATAAACCCTCTTGCAGTTGCATCCGACTTGTGGTCTC
GCTGTTCCTTGGGAGGGTCTCCTCTGAGTGATTGACTACCCGTCAGCGGGGGTCTTTCATGGGTAACAGT
TTCTTGAAGTTGGAGAACAACATTCTGAGGGTAGGAGTCGAATATTAAGTAATCCTGACTCAATTAGCCA
CTGTTTTGAATCCACATACTCCAATACTCCTGAAATAGTTCATTATGGACAGCGCAGAAAGAGCTGGGGA
GAATTGTGAAATTGTTATCCGCTCACAATTCCACACAACATACGAGCCGGAAGCATAAAGTGTAAAGCCT
GGGGTGCCTAATGAGTGAGCTAACTCACATTAATTGCGTTGCGCTCACTGCCCGCTTTCCAGTCGGGAAA
CCTGTCGTGCCAGCTGCATTAATGAATCGGCCAACGCGCGGGGAGAGGCGGTTTGCGTATTGGGCGCTCT
TCCGCTTCCTCGCTCACTGACTCGCTGCGCTCGGTCGTTCGGCTGCGGCGAGCGGTATCAGCTCACTCAA
AGGCGGTAATACGGTTATCCACAGAATCAGGGGATAACGCAGGAAAGAACATGTGAGCAAAAGGCCAGCA
AAAGGCCAGGAACCGTAAAAAGGCCGCGTTGCTGGCGTTTTTCCATAGGCTCCGCCCCCCTGACGAGCAT
CACAAAAATCGACGCTCAAGTCAGAGGTGGCGAAACCCGACAGGACTATAAAGATACCAGGCGTTTCCCC
CTGGAAGCTCCCTCGTGCGCTCTCCTGTTCCGACCCTGCCGCTTACCGGATACCTGTCCGCCTTTCTCCC
TTCGGGAAGCGTGGCGCTTTCTCATAGCTCACGCTGTAGGTATCTCAGTTCGGTGTAGGTCGTTCGCTCC
AAGCTGGGCTGTGTGCACGAACCCCCCGTTCAGCCCGACCGCTGCGCCTTATCCGGTAACTATCGTCTTG
AGTCCAACCCGGTAAGACACGACTTATCGCCACTGGCAGCAGCCACTGGTAACAGGATTAGCAGAGCGAG
GTATGTAGGCGGTGCTACAGAGTTCTTGAAGTGGTGGCCTAACTACGGCTACACTAGAAGAACAGTATTT
GGTATCTGCGCTCTGCTGAAGCCAGTTACCTTCGGAAAAAGAGTTGGTAGCTCTTGATCCGGCAAACAAA
CCACCGCTGGTAGCGGTGGTTTTTTTGTTTGCAAGCAGCAGATTACGCGCAGAAAAAAAGGATCTCAAGA
AGATCCTTTGATCTTTTCTACGGGGTCTGACGCTCAGTGGAACGAAAACTCACGTTAAGGGATTTTGGTC
ATGAGATTATCAAAAAGGATCTTCACCTAGATCCTTTTAAATTAAAAATGAAGTTTTAAATCAATCTAAA
GTATATATGAGTAAACTTGGTCTGACAGTTACCAATGCTTAATCAGTGAGGCACCTATCTCAGCGATCTG
TCTATTTCGTTCATCCATAGTTGCCTGACTCCCCGTCGTGTAGATAACTACGATACGGGAGGGCTTACCA
TCTGGCCCCAGTGCTGCAATGATACCGCGAGACCCACGCTCACCGGCTCCAGATTTATCAGCAATAAACC
AGCCAGCCGGAAGGGCCGAGCGCAGAAGTGGTCCTGCAACTTTATCCGCCTCCATCCAGTCTATTAATTG
TTGCCGGGAAGCTAGAGTAAGTAGTTCGCCAGTTAATAGTTTGCGCAACGTTGTTGCCATTGCTACAGGC
ATCGTGGTGTCACGCTCGTCGTTTGGTATGGCTTCATTCAGCTCCGGTTCCCAACGATCAAGGCGAGTTA
CATGATCCCCCATGTTGTGCAAAAAAGCGGTTAGCTCCTTCGGTCCTCCGATCGTTGTCAGAAGTAAGTT
GGCCGCAGTGTTATCACTCATGGTTATGGCAGCACTGCATAATTCTCTTACTGTCATGCCATCCGTAAGA
TGCTTTTCTGTGACTGGTGAGTACTCAACCAAGTCATTCTGAGAATAGTGTATGCGGCGACCGAGTTGCT
CTTGCCCGGCGTCAATACGGGATAATACCGCGCCACATAGCAGAACTTTAAAAGTGCTCATCATTGGAAA
ACGTTCTTCGGGGCGAAAACTCTCAAGGATCTTACCGCTGTTGAGATCCAGTTCGATGTAACCCACTCGT
GCACCCAACTGATCTTCAGCATCTTTTACTTTCACCAGCGTTTCTGGGTGAGCAAAAACAGGAAGGCAAA
ATGCCGCAAAAAAGGGAATAAGGGCGACACGGAAATGTTGAATACTCATACTCTTCCTTTTTCAATATTA
TTGAAGCATTTATCAGGGTTATTGTCTCATGAGCGGATACATATTTGAATGTATTTAGAAAAATAAACAA
ATAGGGGTTCCGCGCACATTTCCCCGAAAAGTGCCACCTGACGTCTAAGAAACCATTATTATCATGACAT
TAACCTATAAAAATAGGCGTATCACGAGGCCCTTTCGTCTCGCGCGTTTCGGTGATGACGGTGAAAACCT
CTGACACATGCAGCTCCCGGAGACGGTCACAGCTTGTCTGTAAGCGGATGCCGGGAGCAGACAAGCCCGT
CAGGGCGCGTCAGCGGGTGTTGGCGGGTGTCGGGGCTGGCTTAACTATGCGGCATCAGAGCAGATTGTAC
TGAGAGTGCACCATATGCGGTGTGAAATACCGCACAGATGCGTAAGGAGAAAATACCGCATCAGGCGCCA
TTCGCCATTCAGGCTGCGCAACTGTTGGGAAGGGCGATCGGTGCGGGCCTCTTCGCTATTACGCCAGCTG
GCGAAAGGGGGATGTGCTGCAAGGCGATTAAGTTGGGTAACGCCAGGGTTTTCCCAGTCACGACGTTGTA
AAACGACGGCGCAAGGAATGGTGCATGCAAGGAGATGGCGCCCAACAGTCCCCCGGCCACGGGGCCTGCC
ACCATACCCACGCCGAAACAAGCGCTCATGAGCCCGAAGTGGCGAGCCCGATCTTCCCCATCGGTGATGT
CGGCGATATAGGCGCCAGCAACCGCACCTGTGGCGCCGGTGATGCCGGCCACGATGCGTCCGGCGTAGAG
GCGATTAGTCCAATTTGTTAAAGACAGGATATCAGTGGTCCAGGCTCTAGTTTTGACTCAACAATATCAC
CAGCTGAAGCCTATAGAGTACGAGCCATAGATAAAATAAAAGATTTTATTTAGTCTCCAGAAAAAGGGGG
GAA
